Addgene plasmid #241441: pLENTICRISPR V2 sgPOLE
Purpose: Delete POLE
Depositing lab: Richard Possemato. Depositing organization: NYU Grossman School of Medicine.
Backbone
  Vector backbone: pLENTICRISPR V2
  Backbone manufacturer: Feng Zhang (Addgene #52961)
  Vector type: Mammalian Expression, CRISPR
  Selectable markers: Puromycin
Growth in bacteria
  Bacterial resistance: Ampicillin, 100 μg/mL
  Growth temperature: 37°C
  Growth strain: NEB Stable
  Copy number: High Copy
Gene/Insert
  Gene/Insert name: sgPOLE
  gRNA/shRNA sequence: GTAAGCGCTTAGGCAGTGCAG
  Species: Synthetic
  Entrez Gene: POLE (a.k.a. CRCS12, FILS, IMAGEI, POLE1)
  Cloning method: Restriction Enzyme; 5′ cloning site Unknown (unknown if destroyed)
Terms and licenses: Academic/Nonprofit Terms; Industry Terms: Not Available to Industry
How to cite: pLENTICRISPR V2 sgPOLE was a gift from Richard Possemato (Addgene plasmid # 241441 ; http://n2t.net/addgene:241441 ; RRID:Addgene_241441)
