[The description below was written by a language model from this plasmid's Addgene catalogue record and pLannotate feature annotations shown in this document.]
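Description:
pLENTICRISPR V2 sgPOLE is a third-generation-style, self-inactivating HIV-1 lentiviral transfer plasmid built on the lentiCRISPR v2 backbone. It delivers both components of the Streptococcus pyogenes CRISPR/Cas9 system from a single vector in order to knock out POLE, the gene linked to the insert in the record. In bacteria it replicates from a high-copy ColE1/pUC-type origin and is selected with ampicillin through the bla gene. An f1 origin is also annotated. The backbone outside the viral region carries an SV40/EM7-driven BleoR cassette, but the catalogue lists only puromycin as the mammalian selectable marker.

The viral genome is transcribed from a CMV enhancer/promoter fused to a truncated 5' LTR. It contains the Ψ packaging signal with a gag fragment, the RRE for Rev-dependent nuclear export, and the cPPT/CTS. It ends in a ΔU3 3' LTR, which inactivates LTR promoter activity after integration, followed by a bGH polyadenylation signal.

Within this frame, a human U6 RNA polymerase III promoter drives the POLE-targeting spacer fused to the Cas9 guide RNA scaffold. The spacer sits in the short unannotated gap between those two features. Downstream, an EF-1α core promoter expresses Cas9, followed by puromycin N-acetyltransferase. The element linking the two coding regions is not annotated in the table. A WPRE follows to enhance transcript expression.

Packaged into lentiviral particles with helper plasmids, or transfected directly, the construct allows puromycin selection of mammalian cells expressing Cas9 and the guide. The stated purpose is deleting POLE. The record gives the cloning method as restriction enzyme but does not name the sites used.
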