Features (pLannotate 1.2.2; 33 found; start..end, strand, type, name):
    217..397     +  LTR            5' LTR (truncated): truncated 5' long terminal repeat (LTR) from HIV-1
    444..569     +  misc_feature   HIV-1 Ψ: packaging signal of human immunodeficiency virus type 1
    553..916     +  CDS            HIV-1 gag (fragment): gag protein from human immunodeficiency virus 1; gag
   1062..1295    +  misc_feature   RRE: The Rev response element (RRE) of HIV-1 allows for Rev-dependent mRNA export from the nucleus to the cytoplasm.
   1672..1772    +  CDS            Rev (fragment): human immunodeficiency virus 1 (HIV-1) Rev protein; rev; enhances nuclear export of unspliced and incompletely spliced viral mRNAs
   1822..1939    +  misc_feature   cPPT/CTS: central polypurine tract and central termination sequence of HIV-1
   1990..2230    +  promoter       U6 promoter: RNA polymerase III promoter for human U6 snRNA
   2260..2335    +  misc_RNA       gRNA scaffold: guide RNA scaffold for the Streptococcus pyogenes CRISPR/Cas9 system
   2353..2371    +  CDS            small t antigen (fragment): SV40 (simian virus 40) small t antigen
   2397..2608    +  promoter       EF-1α core promoter: core promoter for human elongation factor EF-1α
   2633..6736    +  CDS            Cas9: Cas9 (Csn1) endonuclease from the Streptococcus pyogenes Type II CRISPR/Cas system generates RNA-guided double strand breaks in DNA
   6874..7471    +  CDS            PuroR (fragment): puromycin N-acetyltransferase; pac from Streptomyces; confers resistance to puromycin
   7487..8075    +  misc_feature   WPRE: woodchuck hepatitis virus posttranscriptional regulatory element
   8126..8145    +  misc_feature   cPPT/CTS (fragment): central polypurine tract and central termination sequence of HIV-1
   8147..8380    +  LTR            3' LTR (ΔU3): self-inactivating 3' long terminal repeat (LTR) from HIV-1
   8412..8636    +  polyA_signal   bGH poly(A) signal: bovine growth hormone polyadenylation signal
   8640..8661    +  promoter       SV40 promoter (fragment): SV40 enhancer and early promoter
   8682..9110    +  rep_origin     f1 ori (sequence partly withheld): f1 bacteriophage origin of replication; arrow indicates direction of (+) strand synthesis
   9124..9453    +  promoter       SV40 promoter: SV40 enhancer and early promoter
   9501..9548    +  promoter       EM7 promoter: synthetic bacterial promoter&nbsp
   9567..9941    +  CDS            BleoR: antibiotic-binding protein; Sh ble from Streptoalloteichus hindustanus; confers resistance to bleomycin, phleomycin, and Zeocin™
   9951..10076   +  CDS            ble (fragment): BLE_KLEPN - Experimental evidence at protein level: Swiss-Prot protein existence level 1. Binding protein with a strong affinity to the bleomycin family of antibiotics. Binds to CL990; an antimitotic-antibiotic compound. From Klebsiella pneumoniae.
  10071..10192   +  polyA_signal   SV40 poly(A) signal: SV40 polyadenylation signal
  10263..10285   -  protein_bind   lac operator (fragment): The lac repressor binds to the lac operator to inhibit transcription in E. coli. This inhibition can be relieved by adding lactose or isopropyl-β-D-thiogalactopyranoside (IPTG). lac repressor encoded by lacI
  10289..10319   -  promoter       lac promoter: promoter for the E. coli lac operon
  10334..10355   -  protein_bind   CAP binding site: CAP binding activates transcription in the presence of cAMP. E. coli catabolite activator protein
  10368..10460   -  CDS            lacI (fragment): lac repressor; lacI; The lac repressor binds to the lac operator to inhibit transcription in E. coli. This inhibition can be relieved by adding lactose or isopropyl-β-D-thiogalactopyranoside (IPTG).
  10643..11231   -  rep_origin     ori: high-copy-number ColE1/pMB1/pBR322/pUC origin of replication
  11402..12262   -  CDS            AmpR: β-lactamase; bla; confers resistance to ampicillin, carbenicillin, and related antibiotics
  12263..12367   -  promoter       AmpR promoter: bla
  12426..12478   -  misc_feature   bom (fragment): basis of mobility region from pBR322
  12633..13012   +  enhancer       CMV enhancer: human cytomegalovirus immediate early enhancer
  13013..199     +  promoter       CMV promoter (across the origin): human cytomegalovirus (CMV) immediate early promoter
>Addgene plasmid #241441 | pLENTICRISPR V2 sgPOLE | addgene full sequence | sequence record 498227 | Addgene NGS Result
TGATGCGGTTTTGGCAGTACATCAATGGGCGTGGATAGCGGTTTGACTCACGGGGATTTCCAAGTCTCCA
CCCCATTGACGTCAATGGGAGTTTGTTTTGGCACCAAAATCAACGGGACTTTCCAAAATGTCGTAACAAC
TCCGCCCCATTGACGCAAATGGGCGGTAGGCGTGTACGGTGGGAGGTCTATATAAGCAGCGCGTTTTGCC
TGTACTGGGTCTCTCTGGTTAGACCAGATCTGAGCCTGGGAGCTCTCTGGCTAACTAGGGAACCCACTGC
TTAAGCCTCAATAAAGCTTGCCTTGAGTGCTTCAAGTAGTGTGTGCCCGTCTGTTGTGTGACTCTGGTAA
CTAGAGATCCCTCAGACCCTTTTAGTCAGTGTGGAAAATCTCTAGCAGTGGCGCCCGAACAGGGACTTGA
AAGCGAAAGGGAAACCAGAGGAGCTCTCTCGACGCAGGACTCGGCTTGCTGAAGCGCGCACGGCAAGAGG
CGAGGGGCGGCGACTGGTGAGTACGCCAAAAATTTTGACTAGCGGAGGCTAGAAGGAGAGAGATGGGTGC
GAGAGCGTCAGTATTAAGCGGGGGAGAATTAGATCGCGATGGGAAAAAATTCGGTTAAGGCCAGGGGGAA
AGAAAAAATATAAATTAAAACATATAGTATGGGCAAGCAGGGAGCTAGAACGATTCGCAGTTAATCCTGG
CCTGTTAGAAACATCAGAAGGCTGTAGACAAATACTGGGACAGCTACAACCATCCCTTCAGACAGGATCA
GAAGAACTTAGATCATTATATAATACAGTAGCAACCCTCTATTGTGTGCATCAAAGGATAGAGATAAAAG
ACACCAAGGAAGCTTTAGACAAGATAGAGGAAGAGCAAAACAAAAGTAAGACCACCGCACAGCAAGCGGC
CGCTGATCTTCAGACCTGGAGGAGGAGATATGAGGGACAATTGGAGAAGTGAATTATATAAATATAAAGT
AGTAAAAATTGAACCATTAGGAGTAGCACCCACCAAGGCAAAGAGAAGAGTGGTGCAGAGAGAAAAAAGA
GCAGTGGGAATAGGAGCTTTGTTCCTTGGGTTCTTGGGAGCAGCAGGAAGCACTATGGGCGCAGCGTCAA
TGACGCTGACGGTACAGGCCAGACAATTATTGTCTGGTATAGTGCAGCAGCAGAACAATTTGCTGAGGGC
TATTGAGGCGCAACAGCATCTGTTGCAACTCACAGTCTGGGGCATCAAGCAGCTCCAGGCAAGAATCCTG
GCTGTGGAAAGATACCTAAAGGATCAACAGCTCCTGGGGATTTGGGGTTGCTCTGGAAAACTCATTTGCA
CCACTGCTGTGCCTTGGAATGCTAGTTGGAGTAATAAATCTCTGGAACAGATTTGGAATCACACGACCTG
GATGGAGTGGGACAGAGAAATTAACAATTACACAAGCTTAATACACTCCTTAATTGAAGAATCGCAAAAC
CAGCAAGAAAAGAATGAACAAGAATTATTGGAATTAGATAAATGGGCAAGTTTGTGGAATTGGTTTAACA
TAACAAATTGGCTGTGGTATATAAAATTATTCATAATGATAGTAGGAGGCTTGGTAGGTTTAAGAATAGT
TTTTGCTGTACTTTCTATAGTGAATAGAGTTAGGCAGGGATATTCACCATTATCGTTTCAGACCCACCTC
CCAACCCCGAGGGGACCCGACAGGCCCGAAGGAATAGAAGAAGAAGGTGGAGAGAGAGACAGAGACAGAT
CCATTCGATTAGTGAACGGATCGGCACTGCGTGCGCCAATTCTGCAGACAAATGGCAGTATTCATCCACA
ATTTTAAAAGAAAAGGGGGGATTGGGGGGTACAGTGCAGGGGAAAGAATAGTAGACATAATAGCAACAGA
CATACAAACTAAAGAATTACAAAAACAAATTACAAAAATTCAAAATTTTCGGGTTTATTACAGGGACAGC
AGAGATCCAGTTTGGTTAATTAAGGTACCGAGGGCCTATTTCCCATGATTCCTTCATATTTGCATATACG
ATACAAGGCTGTTAGAGAGATAATTAGAATTAATTTGACTGTAAACACAAAGATATTAGTACAAAATACG
TGACGTAGAAAGTAATAATTTCTTGGGTAGTTTGCAGTTTTAAAATTATGTTTTAAAATGGACTATCATA
TGCTTACCGTAACTTGAAAGTATTTCGATTTCTTGGCTTTATATATCTTGTGGAAAGGACGAAACACCGT
AAGCGCTTAGGCAGTGCAGGTTTTAGAGCTAGAAATAGCAAGTTAAAATAAGGCTAGTCCGTTATCAACT
TGAAAAAGTGGCACCGAGTCGGTGCTTTTTTGAATTCGCTAGCTAGGTCTTGAAAGGAGTGGGAATTGGC
TCCGGTGCCCGTCAGTGGGCAGAGCGCACATCGCCCACAGTCCCCGAGAAGTTGGGGGGAGGGGTCGGCA
ATTGATCCGGTGCCTAGAGAAGGTGGCGCGGGGTAAACTGGGAAAGTGATGTCGTGTACTGGCTCCGCCT
TTTTCCCGAGGGTGGGGGAGAACCGTATATAAGTGCAGTAGTCGCCGTGAACGTTCTTTTTCGCAACGGG
TTTGCCGCCAGAACACAGGACCGGTTCTAGAGCGCTGCCACCATGGACAAGAAGTACAGCATCGGCCTGG
ACATCGGCACCAACTCTGTGGGCTGGGCCGTGATCACCGACGAGTACAAGGTGCCCAGCAAGAAATTCAA
GGTGCTGGGCAACACCGACCGGCACAGCATCAAGAAGAACCTGATCGGAGCCCTGCTGTTCGACAGCGGC
GAAACAGCCGAGGCCACCCGGCTGAAGAGAACCGCCAGAAGAAGATACACCAGACGGAAGAACCGGATCT
GCTATCTGCAAGAGATCTTCAGCAACGAGATGGCCAAGGTGGACGACAGCTTCTTCCACAGACTGGAAGA
GTCCTTCCTGGTGGAAGAGGATAAGAAGCACGAGCGGCACCCCATCTTCGGCAACATCGTGGACGAGGTG
GCCTACCACGAGAAGTACCCCACCATCTACCACCTGAGAAAGAAACTGGTGGACAGCACCGACAAGGCCG
ACCTGCGGCTGATCTATCTGGCCCTGGCCCACATGATCAAGTTCCGGGGCCACTTCCTGATCGAGGGCGA
CCTGAACCCCGACAACAGCGACGTGGACAAGCTGTTCATCCAGCTGGTGCAGACCTACAACCAGCTGTTC
GAGGAAAACCCCATCAACGCCAGCGGCGTGGACGCCAAGGCCATCCTGTCTGCCAGACTGAGCAAGAGCA
GACGGCTGGAAAATCTGATCGCCCAGCTGCCCGGCGAGAAGAAGAATGGCCTGTTCGGAAACCTGATTGC
CCTGAGCCTGGGCCTGACCCCCAACTTCAAGAGCAACTTCGACCTGGCCGAGGATGCCAAACTGCAGCTG
AGCAAGGACACCTACGACGACGACCTGGACAACCTGCTGGCCCAGATCGGCGACCAGTACGCCGACCTGT
TTCTGGCCGCCAAGAACCTGTCCGACGCCATCCTGCTGAGCGACATCCTGAGAGTGAACACCGAGATCAC
CAAGGCCCCCCTGAGCGCCTCTATGATCAAGAGATACGACGAGCACCACCAGGACCTGACCCTGCTGAAA
GCTCTCGTGCGGCAGCAGCTGCCTGAGAAGTACAAAGAGATTTTCTTCGACCAGAGCAAGAACGGCTACG
CCGGCTACATTGACGGCGGAGCCAGCCAGGAAGAGTTCTACAAGTTCATCAAGCCCATCCTGGAAAAGAT
GGACGGCACCGAGGAACTGCTCGTGAAGCTGAACAGAGAGGACCTGCTGCGGAAGCAGCGGACCTTCGAC
AACGGCAGCATCCCCCACCAGATCCACCTGGGAGAGCTGCACGCCATTCTGCGGCGGCAGGAAGATTTTT
ACCCATTCCTGAAGGACAACCGGGAAAAGATCGAGAAGATCCTGACCTTCCGCATCCCCTACTACGTGGG
CCCTCTGGCCAGGGGAAACAGCAGATTCGCCTGGATGACCAGAAAGAGCGAGGAAACCATCACCCCCTGG
AACTTCGAGGAAGTGGTGGACAAGGGCGCTTCCGCCCAGAGCTTCATCGAGCGGATGACCAACTTCGATA
AGAACCTGCCCAACGAGAAGGTGCTGCCCAAGCACAGCCTGCTGTACGAGTACTTCACCGTGTATAACGA
GCTGACCAAAGTGAAATACGTGACCGAGGGAATGAGAAAGCCCGCCTTCCTGAGCGGCGAGCAGAAAAAG
GCCATCGTGGACCTGCTGTTCAAGACCAACCGGAAAGTGACCGTGAAGCAGCTGAAAGAGGACTACTTCA
AGAAAATCGAGTGCTTCGACTCCGTGGAAATCTCCGGCGTGGAAGATCGGTTCAACGCCTCCCTGGGCAC
ATACCACGATCTGCTGAAAATTATCAAGGACAAGGACTTCCTGGACAATGAGGAAAACGAGGACATTCTG
GAAGATATCGTGCTGACCCTGACACTGTTTGAGGACAGAGAGATGATCGAGGAACGGCTGAAAACCTATG
CCCACCTGTTCGACGACAAAGTGATGAAGCAGCTGAAGCGGCGGAGATACACCGGCTGGGGCAGGCTGAG
CCGGAAGCTGATCAACGGCATCCGGGACAAGCAGTCCGGCAAGACAATCCTGGATTTCCTGAAGTCCGAC
GGCTTCGCCAACAGAAACTTCATGCAGCTGATCCACGACGACAGCCTGACCTTTAAAGAGGACATCCAGA
AAGCCCAGGTGTCCGGCCAGGGCGATAGCCTGCACGAGCACATTGCCAATCTGGCCGGCAGCCCCGCCAT
TAAGAAGGGCATCCTGCAGACAGTGAAGGTGGTGGACGAGCTCGTGAAAGTGATGGGCCGGCACAAGCCC
GAGAACATCGTGATCGAAATGGCCAGAGAGAACCAGACCACCCAGAAGGGACAGAAGAACAGCCGCGAGA
GAATGAAGCGGATCGAAGAGGGCATCAAAGAGCTGGGCAGCCAGATCCTGAAAGAACACCCCGTGGAAAA
CACCCAGCTGCAGAACGAGAAGCTGTACCTGTACTACCTGCAGAATGGGCGGGATATGTACGTGGACCAG
GAACTGGACATCAACCGGCTGTCCGACTACGATGTGGACCATATCGTGCCTCAGAGCTTTCTGAAGGACG
ACTCCATCGACAACAAGGTGCTGACCAGAAGCGACAAGAACCGGGGCAAGAGCGACAACGTGCCCTCCGA
AGAGGTCGTGAAGAAGATGAAGAACTACTGGCGGCAGCTGCTGAACGCCAAGCTGATTACCCAGAGAAAG
TTCGACAATCTGACCAAGGCCGAGAGAGGCGGCCTGAGCGAACTGGATAAGGCCGGCTTCATCAAGAGAC
AGCTGGTGGAAACCCGGCAGATCACAAAGCACGTGGCACAGATCCTGGACTCCCGGATGAACACTAAGTA
CGACGAGAATGACAAGCTGATCCGGGAAGTGAAAGTGATCACCCTGAAGTCCAAGCTGGTGTCCGATTTC
CGGAAGGATTTCCAGTTTTACAAAGTGCGCGAGATCAACAACTACCACCACGCCCACGACGCCTACCTGA
ACGCCGTCGTGGGAACCGCCCTGATCAAAAAGTACCCTAAGCTGGAAAGCGAGTTCGTGTACGGCGACTA
CAAGGTGTACGACGTGCGGAAGATGATCGCCAAGAGCGAGCAGGAAATCGGCAAGGCTACCGCCAAGTAC
TTCTTCTACAGCAACATCATGAACTTTTTCAAGACCGAGATTACCCTGGCCAACGGCGAGATCCGGAAGC
GGCCTCTGATCGAGACAAACGGCGAAACCGGGGAGATCGTGTGGGATAAGGGCCGGGATTTTGCCACCGT
GCGGAAAGTGCTGAGCATGCCCCAAGTGAATATCGTGAAAAAGACCGAGGTGCAGACAGGCGGCTTCAGC
AAAGAGTCTATCCTGCCCAAGAGGAACAGCGATAAGCTGATCGCCAGAAAGAAGGACTGGGACCCTAAGA
AGTACGGCGGCTTCGACAGCCCCACCGTGGCCTATTCTGTGCTGGTGGTGGCCAAAGTGGAAAAGGGCAA
GTCCAAGAAACTGAAGAGTGTGAAAGAGCTGCTGGGGATCACCATCATGGAAAGAAGCAGCTTCGAGAAG
AATCCCATCGACTTTCTGGAAGCCAAGGGCTACAAAGAAGTGAAAAAGGACCTGATCATCAAGCTGCCTA
AGTACTCCCTGTTCGAGCTGGAAAACGGCCGGAAGAGAATGCTGGCCTCTGCCGGCGAACTGCAGAAGGG
AAACGAACTGGCCCTGCCCTCCAAATATGTGAACTTCCTGTACCTGGCCAGCCACTATGAGAAGCTGAAG
GGCTCCCCCGAGGATAATGAGCAGAAACAGCTGTTTGTGGAACAGCACAAGCACTACCTGGACGAGATCA
TCGAGCAGATCAGCGAGTTCTCCAAGAGAGTGATCCTGGCCGACGCTAATCTGGACAAAGTGCTGTCCGC
CTACAACAAGCACCGGGATAAGCCCATCAGAGAGCAGGCCGAGAATATCATCCACCTGTTTACCCTGACC
AATCTGGGAGCCCCTGCCGCCTTCAAGTACTTTGACACCACCATCGACCGGAAGAGGTACACCAGCACCA
AAGAGGTGCTGGACGCCACCCTGATCCACCAGAGCATCACCGGCCTGTACGAGACACGGATCGACCTGTC
TCAGCTGGGAGGCGACAAGCGACCTGCCGCCACAAAGAAGGCTGGACAGGCTAAGAAGAAGAAAGATTAC
AAAGACGATGACGATAAGGGATCCGGCGCAACAAACTTCTCTCTGCTGAAACAAGCCGGAGATGTCGAAG
AGAATCCTGGACCGACCGAGTACAAGCCCACGGTGCGCCTCGCCACCCGCGACGACGTCCCCAGGGCCGT
ACGCACCCTCGCCGCCGCGTTCGCCGACTACCCCGCCACGCGCCACACCGTCGATCCGGACCGCCACATC
GAGCGGGTCACCGAGCTGCAAGAACTCTTCCTCACGCGCGTCGGGCTCGACATCGGCAAGGTGTGGGTCG
CGGACGACGGCGCCGCGGTGGCGGTCTGGACCACGCCGGAGAGCGTCGAAGCGGGGGCGGTGTTCGCCGA
GATCGGCCCGCGCATGGCCGAGTTGAGCGGTTCCCGGCTGGCCGCGCAGCAACAGATGGAAGGCCTCCTG
GCGCCGCACCGGCCCAAGGAGCCCGCGTGGTTCCTGGCCACCGTCGGAGTCTCGCCCGACCACCAGGGCA
AGGGTCTGGGCAGCGCCGTCGTGCTCCCCGGAGTGGAGGCGGCCGAGCGCGCCGGGGTGCCCGCCTTCCT
GGAGACCTCCGCGCCCCGCAACCTCCCCTTCTACGAGCGGCTCGGCTTCACCGTCACCGCCGACGTCGAG
GTGCCCGAAGGACCGCGCACCTGGTGCATGACCCGCAAGCCCGGTGCCTGAACGCGTTAAGTCGACAATC
AACCTCTGGATTACAAAATTTGTGAAAGATTGACTGGTATTCTTAACTATGTTGCTCCTTTTACGCTATG
TGGATACGCTGCTTTAATGCCTTTGTATCATGCTATTGCTTCCCGTATGGCTTTCATTTTCTCCTCCTTG
TATAAATCCTGGTTGCTGTCTCTTTATGAGGAGTTGTGGCCCGTTGTCAGGCAACGTGGCGTGGTGTGCA
CTGTGTTTGCTGACGCAACCCCCACTGGTTGGGGCATTGCCACCACCTGTCAGCTCCTTTCCGGGACTTT
CGCTTTCCCCCTCCCTATTGCCACGGCGGAACTCATCGCCGCCTGCCTTGCCCGCTGCTGGACAGGGGCT
CGGCTGTTGGGCACTGACAATTCCGTGGTGTTGTCGGGGAAATCATCGTCCTTTCCTTGGCTGCTCGCCT
GTGTTGCCACCTGGATTCTGCGCGGGACGTCCTTCTGCTACGTCCCTTCGGCCCTCAATCCAGCGGACCT
TCCTTCCCGCGGCCTGCTGCCGGCTCTGCGGCCTCTTCCGCGTCTTCGCCTTCGCCCTCAGACGAGTCGG
ATCTCCCTTTGGGCCGCCTCCCCGCGTCGACTTTAAGACCAATGACTTACAAGGCAGCTGTAGATCTTAG
CCACTTTTTAAAAGAAAAGGGGGGACTGGAAGGGCTAATTCACTCCCAACGAAGACAAGATCTGCTTTTT
GCTTGTACTGGGTCTCTCTGGTTAGACCAGATCTGAGCCTGGGAGCTCTCTGGCTAACTAGGGAACCCAC
TGCTTAAGCCTCAATAAAGCTTGCCTTGAGTGCTTCAAGTAGTGTGTGCCCGTCTGTTGTGTGACTCTGG
TAACTAGAGATCCCTCAGACCCTTTTAGTCAGTGTGGAAAATCTCTAGCAGGGCCCGTTTAAACCCGCTG
ATCAGCCTCGACTGTGCCTTCTAGTTGCCAGCCATCTGTTGTTTGCCCCTCCCCCGTGCCTTCCTTGACC
CTGGAAGGTGCCACTCCCACTGTCCTTTCCTAATAAAATGAGGAAATTGCATCGCATTGTCTGAGTAGGT
GTCATTCTATTCTGGGGGGTGGGGTGGGGCAGGACAGCAAGGGGGAGGATTGGGAAGACAATAGCAGGCA
TGCTGGGGATGCGGTGGGCTCTATGGCTTCTGAGGCGGAAAGAACCAGCTGGGGCTCTAGGGGGTATCCC
C
[124 nt withheld, positions 8682-8805]
C
[91 nt withheld, positions 8807-8897]
A
[49 nt withheld, positions 8899-8947]
CCTTTGACGTTGGAGTCCACGTTCTTT
[37 nt withheld, positions 8975-9011]
ACCCTATCTCGGTCTATTCTTTTGATTTATAAGGGATTTTGCCGATTTCGGCCTATTGGTTAAAAAATGA
GCTGATTTAACAAAAATTTAACGCGAATTAATTCTGTGGAATGTGTGTCAGTTAGGGTGTGGAAAGTCCC
CAGGCTCCCCAGCAGGCAGAAGTATGCAAAGCATGCATCTCAATTAGTCAGCAACCAGGTGTGGAAAGTC
CCCAGGCTCCCCAGCAGGCAGAAGTATGCAAAGCATGCATCTCAATTAGTCAGCAACCATAGTCCCGCCC
CTAACTCCGCCCATCCCGCCCCTAACTCCGCCCAGTTCCGCCCATTCTCCGCCCCATGGCTGACTAATTT
TTTTTATTTATGCAGAGGCCGAGGCCGCCTCTGCCTCTGAGCTATTCCAGAAGTAGTGAGGAGGCTTTTT
TGGAGGCCTAGGCTTTTGCAAAAAGCTCCCGGGAGCTTGTATATCCATTTTCGGATCTGATCAGCACGTG
TTGACAATTAATCATCGGCATAGTATATCGGCATAGTATAATACGACAAGGTGAGGAACTAAACCATGGC
CAAGTTGACCAGTGCCGTTCCGGTGCTCACCGCGCGCGACGTCGCCGGAGCGGTCGAGTTCTGGACCGAC
CGGCTCGGGTTCTCCCGGGACTTCGTGGAGGACGACTTCGCCGGTGTGGTCCGGGACGACGTGACCCTGT
TCATCAGCGCGGTCCAGGACCAGGTGGTGCCGGACAACACCCTGGCCTGGGTGTGGGTGCGCGGCCTGGA
CGAGCTGTACGCCGAGTGGTCGGAGGTCGTGTCCACGAACTTCCGGGACGCCTCCGGGCCGGCCATGACC
GAGATCGGCGAGCAGCCGTGGGGGCGGGAGTTCGCCCTGCGCGACCCGGCCGGCAACTGCGTGCACTTCG
TGGCCGAGGAGCAGGACTGACACGTGCTACGAGATTTCGATTCCACCGCCGCCTTCTATGAAAGGTTGGG
CTTCGGAATCGTTTTCCGGGACGCCGGCTGGATGATCCTCCAGCGCGGGGATCTCATGCTGGAGTTCTTC
GCCCACCCCAACTTGTTTATTGCAGCTTATAATGGTTACAAATAAAGCAATAGCATCACAAATTTCACAA
ATAAAGCATTTTTTTCACTGCATTCTAGTTGTGGTTTGTCCAAACTCATCAATGTATCTTATCATGTCTG
TATACCGTCGACCTCTAGCTAGAGCTTGGCGTAATCATGGTCATAGCTGTTTCCTGTGTGAAATTGTTAT
CCGCTCACAATTCCACACAACATACGAGCCGGAAGCATAAAGTGTAAAGCCTGGGGTGCCTAATGAGTGA
GCTAACTCACATTAATTGCGTTGCGCTCACTGCCCGCTTTCCAGTCGGGAAACCTGTCGTGCCAGCTGCA
TTAATGAATCGGCCAACGCGCGGGGAGAGGCGGTTTGCGTATTGGGCGCTCTTCCGCTTCCTCGCTCACT
GACTCGCTGCGCTCGGTCGTTCGGCTGCGGCGAGCGGTATCAGCTCACTCAAAGGCGGTAATACGGTTAT
CCACAGAATCAGGGGATAACGCAGGAAAGAACATGTGAGCAAAAGGCCAGCAAAAGGCCAGGAACCGTAA
AAAGGCCGCGTTGCTGGCGTTTTTCCATAGGCTCCGCCCCCCTGACGAGCATCACAAAAATCGACGCTCA
AGTCAGAGGTGGCGAAACCCGACAGGACTATAAAGATACCAGGCGTTTCCCCCTGGAAGCTCCCTCGTGC
GCTCTCCTGTTCCGACCCTGCCGCTTACCGGATACCTGTCCGCCTTTCTCCCTTCGGGAAGCGTGGCGCT
TTCTCATAGCTCACGCTGTAGGTATCTCAGTTCGGTGTAGGTCGTTCGCTCCAAGCTGGGCTGTGTGCAC
GAACCCCCCGTTCAGCCCGACCGCTGCGCCTTATCCGGTAACTATCGTCTTGAGTCCAACCCGGTAAGAC
ACGACTTATCGCCACTGGCAGCAGCCACTGGTAACAGGATTAGCAGAGCGAGGTATGTAGGCGGTGCTAC
AGAGTTCTTGAAGTGGTGGCCTAACTACGGCTACACTAGAAGAACAGTATTTGGTATCTGCGCTCTGCTG
AAGCCAGTTACCTTCGGAAAAAGAGTTGGTAGCTCTTGATCCGGCAAACAAACCACCGCTGGTAGCGGTG
GTTTTTTTGTTTGCAAGCAGCAGATTACGCGCAGAAAAAAAGGATCTCAAGAAGATCCTTTGATCTTTTC
TACGGGGTCTGACGCTCAGTGGAACGAAAACTCACGTTAAGGGATTTTGGTCATGAGATTATCAAAAAGG
ATCTTCACCTAGATCCTTTTAAATTAAAAATGAAGTTTTAAATCAATCTAAAGTATATATGAGTAAACTT
GGTCTGACAGTTACCAATGCTTAATCAGTGAGGCACCTATCTCAGCGATCTGTCTATTTCGTTCATCCAT
AGTTGCCTGACTCCCCGTCGTGTAGATAACTACGATACGGGAGGGCTTACCATCTGGCCCCAGTGCTGCA
ATGATACCGCGAGACCCACGCTCACCGGCTCCAGATTTATCAGCAATAAACCAGCCAGCCGGAAGGGCCG
AGCGCAGAAGTGGTCCTGCAACTTTATCCGCCTCCATCCAGTCTATTAATTGTTGCCGGGAAGCTAGAGT
AAGTAGTTCGCCAGTTAATAGTTTGCGCAACGTTGTTGCCATTGCTACAGGCATCGTGGTGTCACGCTCG
TCGTTTGGTATGGCTTCATTCAGCTCCGGTTCCCAACGATCAAGGCGAGTTACATGATCCCCCATGTTGT
GCAAAAAAGCGGTTAGCTCCTTCGGTCCTCCGATCGTTGTCAGAAGTAAGTTGGCCGCAGTGTTATCACT
CATGGTTATGGCAGCACTGCATAATTCTCTTACTGTCATGCCATCCGTAAGATGCTTTTCTGTGACTGGT
GAGTACTCAACCAAGTCATTCTGAGAATAGTGTATGCGGCGACCGAGTTGCTCTTGCCCGGCGTCAATAC
GGGATAATACCGCGCCACATAGCAGAACTTTAAAAGTGCTCATCATTGGAAAACGTTCTTCGGGGCGAAA
ACTCTCAAGGATCTTACCGCTGTTGAGATCCAGTTCGATGTAACCCACTCGTGCACCCAACTGATCTTCA
GCATCTTTTACTTTCACCAGCGTTTCTGGGTGAGCAAAAACAGGAAGGCAAAATGCCGCAAAAAAGGGAA
TAAGGGCGACACGGAAATGTTGAATACTCATACTCTTCCTTTTTCAATATTATTGAAGCATTTATCAGGG
TTATTGTCTCATGAGCGGATACATATTTGAATGTATTTAGAAAAATAAACAAATAGGGGTTCCGCGCACA
TTTCCCCGAAAAGTGCCACCTGACGTCGACGGATCGGGAGATCTCCCGATCCCCTATGGTGCACTCTCAG
TACAATCTGCTCTGATGCCGCATAGTTAAGCCAGTATCTGCTCCCTGCTTGTGTGTTGGAGGTCGCTGAG
TAGTGCGCGAGCAAAATTTAAGCTACAACAAGGCAAGGCTTGACCGACAATTGCATGAAGAATCTGCTTA
GGGTTAGGCGTTTTGCGCTGCTTCGCGATGTACGGGCCAGATATACGCGTTGACATTGATTATTGACTAG
TTATTAATAGTAATCAATTACGGGGTCATTAGTTCATAGCCCATATATGGAGTTCCGCGTTACATAACTT
ACGGTAAATGGCCCGCCTGGCTGACCGCCCAACGACCCCCGCCCATTGACGTCAATAATGACGTATGTTC
CCATAGTAACGCCAATAGGGACTTTCCATTGACGTCAATGGGTGGAGTATTTACGGTAAACTGCCCACTT
GGCAGTACATCAAGTGTATCATATGCCAAGTACGCCCCCTATTGACGTCAATGACGGTAAATGGCCCGCC
TGGCATTATGCCCAGTACATGACCTTATGGGACTTTCCTACTTGGCAGTACATCTACGTATTAGTCATCG
CTATTACCATGG
